>Addgene plasmid #220747 | pGP-mTagBFP2 | addgene full sequence | sequence record 435546 | Addgene NGS Result
ATCATACACATACGATTTAGGTGACACTATAGAACTCGAGCAGCTGAAGCTTCGGAGTACTGTCCTCCGA
GCGGAGTACTGTCCTCCGAGCGGAGTACTGTCCTCCGAGTCGACTCTAGCGGAGTACTGTCCTCCGAGCG
GAGTACTGTCCTCCGAGCGGAGTACTGTCCTCCGAGTCGACTCTAGCGGAGTACTGTCCTCCGAGCGGAG
TACTGTCCTCCGAGCGGAGTACTGTCCTCCGGCTAGTAGCGGAGACTCTAGAGGGTATATAATGGATCCC
CGGGTACCCGGGGATCCACCATGAGCGAGCTGATTAAGGAGAACATGCACATGAAGCTGTACATGGAGGG
CACCGTGGACAACCATCACTTCAAGTGCACATCCGAGGGCGAAGGCAAGCCCTACGAGGGCACCCAGACC
ATGAGAATCAAGGTGGTCGAGGGCGGCCCTCTCCCCTTCGCCTTCGACATCCTGGCTACTAGCTTCCTCT
ACGGCAGCAAGACCTTCATCAACCACACCCAGGGCATCCCCGACTTCTTCAAGCAGTCCTTCCCTGAGGG
CTTCACATGGGAGAGAGTCACCACATACGAAGACGGGGGCGTGCTGACCGCTACCCAGGACACCAGCCTC
CAGGACGGCTGCCTCATCTACAACGTCAAGATCAGAGGGGTGAACTTCACATCCAACGGCCCTGTGATGC
AGAAGAAAACACTCGGCTGGGAGGCCTTCACCGAGACGCTGTACCCCGCTGACGGCGGCCTGGAAGGCAG
AAACGACATGGCCCTGAAGCTCGTGGGCGGGAGCCATCTGATCGCAAACGCCAAGACCACATATAGATCC
AAGAAACCCGCTAAGAACCTCAAGATGCCTGGCGTCTACTATGTGGACTACAGACTGGAAAGAATCAAGG
AGGCCAACAACGAGACCTACGTCGAGCAGCACGAGGTGGCAGTGGCCAGATACTGCGACCTCCCTAGCAA
ACTGGGGCACAAGTAAAGCGGCCGCGACTCTAGAATTCCGTATGGCAATGAAAGACGGTGAGCTGGTGAT
ATGGGATAGTGTTCACCCTTGTTACACCGTTTTCCATGAGCAAACTGAAACGTTTTCATCGCTCTGGAGT
GAATACCACGACGATTTCCGGCAGTTTCTACACATATATTCGCAAGATGTGGCGTGTTACGGTGAAAACC
TGGCCTATTTCCCTAAAGGGTTTATTGAGAATATGTTTTTCGTCTCAGCCAATCCCTGGGTGAGTTTCAC
CAGTTTTGATTTAAACGTGGCCAATATGGACAACTTCTTCGCCCCCGTTTTCACCATGGGCAAATATTAT
ACGCAAGGCGACAAGGTGCTGATGCCGCTGGCGATTCAGGTTCATCATGCCGTTTGTGATGGCTTCCATG
TCGGCAGAATGCTTAATGAATTACAACAGTACTGCGATGAGTGGCAGGGCGGGGCGTAATTTTTTTAAGG
CAGTTATTGGTGCCCTTAAACGCCTGGTTGCTACGCCTGAATAAGTGATAATAAGCGGATGAATGGCAGA
AATTCGCCGGATCTTTGTGAAGGAACCTTACTTCTGTGGTGTGACATAATTGGACAAACTACCTACAGAG
ATTTAAAGCTCTAAGGTAAATATAAAATTTTTAAGTGTATAATGTGTTAAACTACTGATTCTAATTGTTT
GTGTATTTTAGATTCCAACCTATGGAACTGATGAATGGGAGCAGTGGTGGAATGCCTTTAATGAGGAAAA
CCTGTTTTGCTCAGAAGAAATGCCATCTAGTGATGATGAGGCTACTGCTGACTCTCAACATTCTACTCCT
CCAAAAAAGAAGAGAAAGGTAGAAGACCCCAAGGACTTTCCTTCAGAATTGCTAAGTTTTTTGAGTCATG
CTGTGTTTAGTAATAGAACTCTTGCTTGCTTTGCTATTTACACCACAAAGGAAAAAGCTGCACTGCTATA
CAAGAAAATTATGGAAAAATATTCTGTAACCTTTATAAGTAGGCATAACAGTTATAATCATAACATACTG
TTTTTTCTTACTCCACACAGGCATAGAGTGTCTGCTATTAATAACTATGCTCAAAAATTGTGTACCTTTA
GCTTTTTAATTTGTAAAGGGGTTAATAAGGAATATTTGATGTATAGTGCCTTGACTAGAGATCATAATCA
GCCATACCACATTTGTAGAGGTTTTACTTGCTTTAAAAAACCTCCCACACCTCCCCCTGAACCTGAAACA
TAAAATGAATGCAATTGTTGTTGTTAACTTGTTTATTGCAGCTTATAATGGTTACAAATAAAGCAATAGC
ATCACAAATTTCACAAATAAAGCATTTTTTTCACTGCATTCTAGTTGTGGTTTGTCCAAACTCATCAATG
TATCTTATCATGTCTGGATCTGCCGGTCTCCCTATAGTGAGTCGTATTAATTTCGATAAGCCAGGTTAAC
CTGCATTAATGAATCGGCCAACGCGCGGGGAGAGGCGGTTTGCGTATTGGGCGCTCTTCCGCTTCCTCGC
TCACTGACTCGCTGCGCTCGGTCGTTCGGCTGCGGCGAGCGGTATCAGCTCACTCAAAGGCGGTAATACG
GTTATCCACAGAATCAGGGGATAACGCAGGAAAGAACATGTGAGCAAAAGGCCAGCAAAAGGCCAGGAAC
CGTAAAAAGGCCGCGTTGCTGGCGTTTTTCCATAGGCTCCGCCCCCCTGACGAGCATCACAAAAATCGAC
GCTCAAGTCAGAGGTGGCGAAACCCGACAGGACTATAAAGATACCAGGCGTTTCCCCCTGGAAGCTCCCT
CGTGCGCTCTCCTGTTCCGACCCTGCCGCTTACCGGATACCTGTCCGCCTTTCTCCCTTCGGGAAGCGTG
GCGCTTTCTCATAGCTCACGCTGTAGGTATCTCAGTTCGGTGTAGGTCGTTCGCTCCAAGCTGGGCTGTG
TGCACGAACCCCCCGTTCAGCCCGACCGCTGCGCCTTATCCGGTAACTATCGTCTTGAGTCCAACCCGGT
AAGACACGACTTATCGCCACTGGCAGCAGCCACTGGTAACAGGATTAGCAGAGCGAGGTATGTAGGCGGT
GCTACAGAGTTCTTGAAGTGGTGGCCTAACTACGGCTACACTAGAAGAACAGTATTTGGTATCTGCGCTC
TGCTGAAGCCAGTTACCTTCGGAAAAAGAGTTGGTAGCTCTTGATCCGGCAAACAAACCACCGCTGGTAG
CGGTGGTTTTTTTGTTTGCAAGCAGCAGATTACGCGCAGAAAAAAAGGATCTCAAGAAGATCCTTTGATC
TTTTCTACGGGGTCTGACGCTCAGTGGAACGAAAACTCACGTTAAGGGATTTTGGTCATGAGATTATCAA
AAAGGATCTTCACCTAGATCCTTTTAAATTAAAAATGAAGTTTTAAATCAATCTAAAGTATATATGAGTA
AACTTGGTCTGACAGTTACCAATGCTTAATCAGTGAGGCACCTATCTCAGCGATCTGTCTATTTCGTTCA
TCCATAGTTGCCTGACTCCCCGTCGTGTAGATAACTACGATACGGGAGGGCTTACCATCTGGCCCCAGTG
CTGCAATGATACCGCGAGACCCACGCTCACCGGCTCCAGATTTATCAGCAATAAACCAGCCAGCCGGAAG
GGCCGAGCGCAGAAGTGGTCCTGCAACTTTATCCGCCTCCATCCAGTCTATTAATTGTTGCCGGGAAGCT
AGAGTAAGTAGTTCGCCAGTTAATAGTTTGCGCAACGTTGTTGCCATTGCTACAGGCATCGTGGTGTCAC
GCTCGTCGTTTGGTATGGCTTCATTCAGCTCCGGTTCCCAACGATCAAGGCGAGTTACATGATCCCCCAT
GTTGTGCAAAAAAGCGGTTAGCTCCTTCGGTCCTCCGATCGTTGTCAGAAGTAAGTTGGCCGCAGTGTTA
TCACTCATGGTTATGGCAGCACTGCATAATTCTCTTACTGTCATGCCATCCGTAAGATGCTTTTCTGTGA
CTGGTGAGTACTCAACCAAGTCATTCTGAGAATAGTGTATGCGGCGACCGAGTTGCTCTTGCCCGGCGTC
AATACGGGATAATACCGCGCCACATAGCAGAACTTTAAAAGTGCTCATCATTGGAAAACGTTCTTCGGGG
CGAAAACTCTCAAGGATCTTACCGCTGTTGAGATCCAGTTCGATGTAACCCACTCGTGCACCCAACTGAT
CTTCAGCATCTTTTACTTTCACCAGCGTTTCTGGGTGAGCAAAAACAGGAAGGCAAAATGCCGCAAAAAA
GGGAATAAGGGCGACACGGAAATGTTGAATACTCATACTCTTCCTTTTTCAATATTATTGAAGCATTTAT
CAGGGTTATTGTCTCATGAGCGGATACATATTTGAATGTATTTAGAAAAATAAACAAATAGGGGTTCCGC
GCACATTTCCCCGAAAAGTGCCACCTGACGTCTAAGAAACCATTATTATCATGACATTAACCTATAAAAA
TAGGCGTATCACGAGGCCCTTTCGTCTCGCGCGTTTCGGTGATGACGGTGAAAACCTCTGACACATGCAG
CTCCCGGAGACGGTCACAGCTTGTCTGTAAGCGGATGCCGGGAGCAGACAAGCCCGTCAGGGCGCGTCAG
CGGGTGTTGGCGGGTGTCGGGGCTGGCTTAACTATGCGGCATCAGAGCAGATTGTACTGAGAGTGCACCA
TATGGACATATTGTCGTTAGAACGCGGCTACAATTAATACATAACCTTATGT
Features (pLannotate 1.2.2; 19 found; start..end, strand, type, name):
     15..33      +  promoter       SP6 promoter: promoter for bacteriophage SP6 RNA polymerase
     53..109     +  protein_bind   5X UAS (fragment): five tandem copies of the "ScaI site" 17-mer CGGAGTACTGTCCTCCG, an upstream activating sequence (UAS) that efficiently binds yeast Gal4 (Webster et al., 1988; Pfeiffer et al., 2010) GAL4
    118..176     +  protein_bind   5X UAS (fragment): five tandem copies of the "ScaI site" 17-mer CGGAGTACTGTCCTCCG, an upstream activating sequence (UAS) that efficiently binds yeast Gal4 (Webster et al., 1988; Pfeiffer et al., 2010) GAL4
    185..241     +  protein_bind   5X UAS (fragment): five tandem copies of the "ScaI site" 17-mer CGGAGTACTGTCCTCCG, an upstream activating sequence (UAS) that efficiently binds yeast Gal4 (Webster et al., 1988; Pfeiffer et al., 2010) GAL4
    259..276     +  promoter       minP (fragment): minimal TATA-box promoter with low basal activity
    301..993     +  CDS            TagBFP: TagBFP is a basic (constitutively fluorescent) blue fluorescent protein published in 2008, derived from Entacmaea quadricolor. It is reported to be a very rapidly-maturing monomer with very low acid sensitivity.
   1013..1459    +  CDS            CmR (fragment): chloramphenicol acetyltransferase; cat; confers resistance to chloramphenicol
   1550..1624    +  CDS            small t antigen (fragment): SV40 (simian virus 40) small t antigen
   1626..1691    +  intron         small t intron: SV40 (simian virus 40) small t antigen intron
   1821..1841    +  CDS            SV40 NLS: nuclear localization signal of SV40 (simian virus 40) large T antigen
   2160..2243    +  CDS            large T antigen (fragment): large T antigen from SV40 (simian virus 40)
   2266..2400    +  polyA_signal   SV40 poly(A) signal: SV40 polyadenylation signal
   2411..2429    -  promoter       T7 promoter: promoter for bacteriophage T7 RNA polymerase
   2451..2504    -  CDS            lacI (fragment): lac repressor; lacI; The lac repressor binds to the lac operator to inhibit transcription in E. coli. This inhibition can be relieved by adding lactose or isopropyl-β-D-thiogalactopyranoside (IPTG).
   2687..3275    -  rep_origin     ori: high-copy-number ColE1/pMB1/pBR322/pUC origin of replication
   3446..4306    -  CDS            AmpR: β-lactamase; bla; confers resistance to ampicillin, carbenicillin, and related antibiotics
   4307..4411    -  promoter       AmpR promoter: bla
   4506..4541    +  CDS            rop (fragment): Rop protein, which maintains plasmids at low copy number; rop
   4643..4694    +  misc_feature   bom (fragment): basis of mobility region from pBR322
