[The description below was written by a language model from this plasmid's Addgene catalogue record and pLannotate feature annotations shown in this document.]
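Description:
pGP-mTagBFP2 is a mammalian expression reporter plasmid in which the blue fluorescent protein mTagBFP2 is placed under Gal4-responsive control. It is built on the pG12 backbone and was made by swapping the SEAP reporter of pG12-SEAP for an amplified mTagBFP2 coding sequence between BamHI and NotI sites, both of which remain intact; the depositor comments refer to the product as pG12-mTagBFP2. In bacteria it replicates from a high-copy ColE1/pUC-type origin and is selected with ampicillin through the β-lactamase gene and its native promoter. The sequenced record is about 4.7 kb.

The catalogue lists the promoter as 12 copies of the Gal4 upstream activating sequence followed by a minimal TATA-box promoter. The annotation agrees with this, showing three adjacent clusters of UAS repeats just upstream of a minimal promoter fragment with low basal activity. The fluorescent protein reading frame follows, annotated as TagBFP, the parent of mTagBFP2. Because the minimal promoter is weak on its own, blue fluorescence should appear only when a Gal4 DNA-binding domain fused to, or recruited together with, a transcriptional activator is present in the cell, so the plasmid works as a readout for Gal4-based transcription systems. Downstream lie a partial chloramphenicol acetyltransferase sequence, probably a non-functional remnant of an earlier reporter vector, then SV40 early-region fragments including the small t intron, and the SV40 polyadenylation signal for transcript processing. SP6 and T7 phage promoters flank the cassette, and short lacI, rop and bom fragments are backbone remnants. No mammalian selection marker is annotated, which fits use by transient transfection.
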