Addgene plasmid #220747: pGP-mTagBFP2
Purpose: mTagBFP2 expression in mammalian cells. Reporter plasmid.
Depositing lab: Vladislav Verkhusha. Depositing organization: Albert Einstein College of Medicine. Publication: Destabilized near-infrared fluorescent nanobodies enable background-free targeting of GFP-based biosensors for imaging and manipulation. Barykina NV, Carey EM, Oliinyk OS, Nimmerjahn A, Verkhusha VV. Nat Commun. 2024 Sep 6;15(1):7788. doi: 10.1038/s41467-024-51857-x. PubMed 39242569.
Backbone
  Vector backbone: pG12
  Backbone manufacturer: GeneScript
  Backbone size w/o insert (bp): 4110
  Vector type: Mammalian Expression
Growth in bacteria
  Bacterial resistance: Ampicillin, 100 μg/mL
  Growth temperature: 37°C
  Growth strain: DH5alpha
  Copy number: High Copy
Gene/Insert
  Gene/Insert name: mTagBFP2
  Species: Synthetic
  Insert size (bp): 696
  Promoter: 12xUAS with TATA-box minimal promoter
  Cloning method: Restriction Enzyme; 5′ cloning site BamHI (not destroyed); 3′ cloning site NotI (not destroyed)
  Sequencing primers: 5′ AMP-R
Terms and licenses: Academic/Nonprofit Terms; Industry Terms: Not Available to Industry
Depositor comments: To make pG12-mTagBFP2, mTagBFP2 was amplified and swapped with SEAP in pG12-SEAP (Addgene #170271) using BamHI/NotI restriction enzymes.
How to cite: pGP-mTagBFP2 was a gift from Vladislav Verkhusha (Addgene plasmid # 220747 ; http://n2t.net/addgene:220747 ; RRID:Addgene_220747)
